Addgene plasmid #145927: pAc5.1B-EGFP-DmYPS_B
Purpose: Insect Expression of DmYPS
Depositing lab: Elisa Izaurralde. Depositing organization: Max Planck Institute for Developmental Biology.
Backbone
  Vector backbone: Unknown
  Vector type: Insect Expression
Growth in bacteria
  Bacterial resistance: Ampicillin, 100 μg/mL
  Growth temperature: 37°C
  Growth strain: DH5alpha
  Copy number: Low Copy
Gene/Insert
  Gene/Insert name: DmYPS
  Species: D. melanogaster (fly)
  Entrez Gene: yps (a.k.a. CG5654, Dmel\CG5654, p45, p57, Yps, YPS)
  Cloning method: Unknown
Terms and licenses: Academic/Nonprofit Terms; Industry Terms: Not Available to Industry
Depositor comments: ORF extracted from NCBI:NM_079309.2. Plasmids from this collection were made available to the research community and donated after the lab closed. Please note that the sequence provided by the depositing laboratory may be theoretical/predicted or based on Sanger sequencing results. There may be discrepancies between sequencing results obtained by Addgene and the depositor sequence. If an Addgene verified sequence is not available, please contact before placing your order to request that our lab fully sequence the plasmid.
How to cite: pAc5.1B-EGFP-DmYPS_B was a gift from Elisa Izaurralde (Addgene plasmid # 145927 ; http://n2t.net/addgene:145927 ; RRID:Addgene_145927)
