[The description below was written by a language model from this plasmid's Addgene catalogue record and pLannotate feature annotations shown in this document.]
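Description:
pAc5.1B-EGFP-DmYPS_B is an insect expression plasmid of about 7.1 kb for producing the Drosophila melanogaster Ypsilon schachtel protein (yps, CG5654) as an EGFP fusion. The catalogue lists the backbone as unknown, although the name and the annotated parts point to a pAc5.1-type layout. In bacteria it is maintained through a ColE1/pUC-family origin and selected with ampicillin via the β-lactamase gene and its own promoter. The origin is annotated as a high-copy type, whereas the catalogue entry lists the plasmid as low copy. Short fragments annotated as a tetracycline resistance gene and SV40 large T antigen appear to be non-functional backbone remnants.

The expression cassette is driven by the Drosophila actin 5C promoter, which gives strong constitutive transcription in fly-derived cells. EGFP lies immediately downstream of the promoter, followed by the yps open reading frame, which the depositor states was taken from an NCBI reference transcript. The annotation software labels part of this region as a fragment of zebrafish ybx1, which most likely reflects homology between Y-box proteins rather than a fish insert, since yps encodes a Y-box family RNA-binding protein. A V5 epitope tag sequence is annotated downstream of the insert, but the record does not show whether it is in frame with the fusion or separated from it by a stop codon. An SV40 polyadenylation signal follows.

The stated purpose is insect expression of DmYPS. An N-terminal EGFP fusion of this kind would suit localisation or GFP-based pull-down studies in Drosophila cells, though the record names no specific application. No selectable marker for insect cells is annotated.
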