Features (pLannotate 1.2.2; 10 found; start..end, strand, type, name):
      1..2510    +  promoter       Ac5 promoter: Drosophila melanogaster actin 5C promoter
   2530..3246    +  CDS            EGFP: EGFP is a basic (constitutively fluorescent) green fluorescent protein published in 1996, derived from Aequorea victoria. It is reported to be a rapidly-maturing weak dimer with moderate acid sensitivity.
   3418..3876    +  CDS            ybx1 (fragment): YBOX1_DANRE - Experimental evidence at protein level: Swiss-Prot protein existence level 1. DNA- and RNA-binding protein involved in various processes, such as translational repression, RNA stabilization, mRNA splicing and transcription regulation (PubMed:30135188, PubMed:31399345). Binds preferentially to the 5'-[CU]CUGCG-3' RNA motif and specifically recognizes mRNA transcripts modified by C5-methylcytosine (m5C) (PubMed:31399345). Promotes mRNA stabilization: acts by binding to m5C- containing mRNAs and recruiting pabpc1a, thereby preventing mRNA decay (PubMed:31399345). Plays a role in the
   4350..4391    +  CDS            V5 tag: epitope tag from simian virus 5
   4491..4625    -  polyA_signal   SV40 poly(A) signal: SV40 polyadenylation signal
   4648..4732    -  CDS            large T antigen (fragment): large T antigen from SV40 (simian virus 40)
   4733..5180    +  CDS            TcR (fragment): tetracycline efflux protein; tet; confers resistance to tetracycline
   5226..5814    -  rep_origin     ori: high-copy-number ColE1/pMB1/pBR322/pUC origin of replication
   5985..6845    -  CDS            AmpR: β-lactamase; bla; confers resistance to ampicillin, carbenicillin, and related antibiotics
   6846..6950    -  promoter       AmpR promoter: bla
>Addgene plasmid #145927 | pAc5.1B-EGFP-DmYPS_B | addgene full sequence | sequence record 362931 | Addgene NGS Result
CATGAATGGCATCAACTCTGAATCAAATCTTTGCAGATGCACCTACTTCTCATTTCCACTGTCACATCAT
TTTTCCAGATCTCGCTGCCTGTTATGTGGCCCACAAACCAAGACACGTTTTATGGCCATTAAAGCTGGCT
GATCGTCGCCAAACACCAAATACATAATGAATATGTACACATTCGAGAAAGAAGCGATCAAAGAAGCGTC
TTCGGGCGGAGTAGGAGAATGCGGAGGAGAAGGAGAACGAGCTGATCTAGTATCTCTCCACAATCCAATG
CCAACTGACCAACTGGCCATATTCGGAGCAATTTGAAGCCAATTTCCATCGCCTGGCGATCGCTCCATTC
TTGGCTATATGTTTTTCACCGTTACCCGGGGCCATTTTCAAAGACTCGTCGGCAAGATAAGATTGTGTCA
CTCGCTGTCTCTCTTCATTTGTCGAAGAATGCTGAGGAATTTCGCGATGACGTCGGCGAGTATTTTGAAG
AATGAGAATAATTTGTATTTATACGAAAATCAGTTAGTGGAATTTTCTACAAAAACATGTTATCTATAGA
TAATTTTGTTGCAAAATATGTTGACTATGACAAAGATTGTATGTATATACCTTTAATGTATTCTCATTTT
CTTATGTATTTATAATGGCAATGATGATACTGATGATATTTTAAGATGATGCCAGACCAAAAGGCTTGAA
TTTCTGCGTCTTTTGCCGAACGCAGTGCATGTGCAATTGTTGTTTTTTGGAATATTCAATTTTCGGACTG
TCCGCTTTGATTTCAGTTTCTTGGCTTATTCAAAAAGCAAAGTAAAGCCAAAAAAGCGAGATGGCAATAC
CAAATGCGGCAAAACGGTAGTGGAAGGAAAGGGGTGCGGGGCAGCGGAAGGAAGGGTGGGGCGGGGCGTG
GCGGGGTCTGTGGCTGGGCGCGACGTCACCGACGTTGGAGCCACTCCTTTGACCATGTGTGCGTGTGTGT
ATTATTCGTGTCTCGCCACTCGCCGGTTGTTTTTTTCTTTTTATGCTGCGCTCTCTCTAGCGCCATCTCG
CTTACGCATGCTCAACGCACCGCATGTTGCCGTTTCCTTTTATGCGTCATTTTGGCTCGAAATAGGCAAT
TATTTAAACAAAGATTAGTCAACGAAAACGCTAAAATAAATAAGTCTACAATATGGTTACTTATTGCCAT
GTGTGTGCAGCCAACGATAGCAACAAAAGCAACAACACAGGTGGCTTTCCCTCTTTCACTTTTTGTTTGC
AAGCCGCGTGCGAGCAAGACGGCACGACCGGCAAACGCAATTACGCTGACAAAGAGCAGACGAAGTTTTG
GCGAAAAACATCAAGGCGCCTGATACGAATGCATTTGCAATAACAATTGCGATATTTAATATTGTTTATG
AAGCTGTTTGACTTCAAAACACACAAAAAAAAAAATAAAACAAATTATTTGAAAGAGAATTAGGAATCGG
ACGCTTATCGTTAGGGTAACAACAAGAAATGCTTACTGAGTCACAGCCTCTGGAAAACTGCCGCAAGCCA
GAGAGAGAGAGAAAAAGAGGGAGAGCAGCTTAGACCGCATGTGCTTGTGTGTGAGGCGTCTCTCTCTTCG
TCTCTGTTGCGCAAACGCATAGACTGCACTGAAAAAATCGATTACCTATTTTTTATGAATGAATATTTGC
ACTATTACTATTCAAAACTATTAAGATAGCAATCACATTCAATAGCCAAATACTATACCACCTGAGCGAT
GCAACGAAATGATCAATTTGAGCAAAAATGCTGCATATTTAGGACGGCATCATTATAGAAATGCTTCTTG
CTGTGTACTTTTCTCTCGTCTGGCAGCTGTTTCGCCGTTATTGTTAAAACCGGCTTAAGTTAGGTGTGTT
TTCTACGACTAGTGAATGCCCTACTAGAAGATGTGTGTTGCACAAAATGTCCCTGGAATAACCAATTTGA
AGTGCAGATAGCAGTAAACGTAAGCTAATATGAATATTATTTAACTGTAATGTTTTAATATCGCTGGACA
TTACTAATAAACCCACTATAAACACATGTACATATGTATGTTTTGGCATACAATGAGTAGTTGGGGAAAA
AATGTGTAAAAGCACCGTGACCATCACAGCATAAAGATAACCAGCTGAAGTATCGAATATGAGTAACCCC
CAAATTGAATCACATGCCGCAACTGATAGGACCCATGGAAGTACACTCTTCATGGCGATATACAAGACAC
ACACAAGCACGAACACCCAGTTGCGGAGGAAATTCTCCGTAAATGAAAACCCAATCGGCGAACAATTCAT
ACCCATATATGGTAAAAGTTTTGAACGCGACTTGAGAGCGGAGAGCATTGCGGCTGATAAGGTTTTAGCG
CTAAGCGGGCTTTATAAAACGGGCTGCGGGACCAGTTTTCATATCACTACCGTTTGAGTTCTTGTGCTGT
GTGGATACTCCTCCCGACACAAAGCCGCTCCATCAGCCAGCAGTCGTCTAATCCAGAGACCCCGGATCGG
GGTACCATCATGGTGAGCAAGGGCGAGGAGCTGTTCACCGGGGTGGTGCCCATCCTGGTCGAGCTGGACG
GCGACGTAAACGGCCACAAGTTCAGCGTGTCCGGCGAGGGCGAGGGCGATGCCACCTACGGCAAGCTGAC
CCTGAAGTTCATCTGCACCACCGGCAAGCTGCCCGTGCCCTGGCCCACCCTCGTGACCACCCTGACCTAC
GGCGTGCAGTGCTTCAGCCGCTACCCCGACCACATGAAGCAGCACGACTTCTTCAAGTCCGCCATGCCCG
AAGGCTACGTCCAGGAGCGCACCATCTTCTTCAAGGACGACGGCAACTACAAGACCCGCGCCGAGGTGAA
GTTCGAGGGCGACACCCTGGTGAACCGCATCGAGCTGAAGGGCATCGACTTCAAGGAGGACGGCAACATC
CTGGGGCACAAGCTGGAGTACAACTACAACAGCCACAACGTCTATATCATGGCCGACAAGCAGAAGAACG
GCATCAAGGTGAACTTCAAGATCCGCCACAACATCGAGGACGGCAGCGTGCAGCTCGCCGACCACTACCA
GCAGAACACCCCCATCGGCGACGGCCCCGTGCTGCTGCCCGACAACCACTACCTGAGCACCCAGTCCGCC
CTGAGCAAAGACCCCAACGAGAAGCGCGATCACATGGTCCTGCTGGAGTTCGTGACCGCCGCCGGGATCA
CTCTCGGCATGGACGAGCTGTACAAGCCAAGCTTGATGGCTGATGCCGCGGAGAGTAAGCCACTGGCCGC
CGAACAGCAGCAGGCGCAGCAGCAGCCGGAGCAGCAGCAGAATCCGCCGAATCCGCAGGAGCAGGATCAC
GAGCAGGAGCCGCTGGACGAGCTGCAGGGACAGCAGGGCCAGCCCGCTCCGCCCACCAAGGAAGTCATCG
CCACCAAAGTCACCGGCACCGTCAAGTGGTTCAACGTGAAGAGCGGCTACGGCTTCATCAACCGCAACGA
CACCAGAGAGGATGTCTTTGTGCACCAGAGCGCCATTGCGCGGAACAACCCCAAAAAGGCGGTCCGCTCG
GTGGGCGACGGTGAGGTCGTTGAGTTCGACGTGGTCATTGGTGAGAAGGGCAACGAGGCGGCCAACGTGA
CCGGTCCCTCCGGTGAGCCGGTGCGGGGCAGTCAGTTTGCAGCGGACAAGCGCCGTAACTTCCGTCCCTG
GATGAAGAAGAATCGCCGCAAGGATGGCGAAGTGGAAGGCGAAGACGCCGAATCGTCGGCCCAGCAGCAA
CAGCAGCAGGCGGCACCAATCGTTGACGGGCAGCCGCAGCAGCAGGTGCAGTCCGGCCCGCGTCAACCAC
GACAGAACTTCCGCCGAGGACCACCCGGTGGACCGCCCGGAGGACCTCGAGGTGGCCCCCGAGGACCGCC
TGGTGGAGCTCCCGGTGGCCCCCGGCGCTACAACAACTATTATCTGCGTCAGCCGAGACGCGGCCTGGGC
GGCGGTGACGGCAGCGCCGAGCCCGGTGTCCACGATCAGAATCCCGAGGGTCTGCAGCGCGGCGAGGGTC
AGGGACCACGTCGCGGTGGAGGCCCACCGGGCGGACCCCAGAGGCGCTTCTTCCGACGCAACTTCAACAA
TGGTCCACCGCCACCACGCCGCGACGGCGGAGAATACATTCAAGGCCAGGGACCGCCACGCCCACAACAG
CCACGTCCACGTCGCCAGAGGAAACCAAATGGCCCTGGCGGTGGTTCGGAGCAGCAGCCAGAGAAGAACG
GCGCTCAAGAGCTGCAAAATACAACCACAGAGAGCACTGCATAGGCGGCCGCTCGAGTCTAGAGGGCCCG
CGGTTCGAAGGTAAGCCTATCCCTAACCCTCTCCTCGGTCTCGATTCTACGCGTACCGGTCATCATCACC
ATCACCATTGAGTTTAAACCCGCTGATCAGCCTCGACTGTGCCTTCTAAGGCCTGAGCTCGCTGATCAGC
CTCGATCGAGGATCCAGACATGATAAGATACATTGATGAGTTTGGACAAACCACAACTAGAATGCAGTGA
AAAAAATGCTTTATTTGTGAAATTTGTGATGCTATTGCTTTATTTGTAACCATTATAAGCTGCAATAAAC
AAGTTAACAACAACAATTGCATTCATTTTATGTTTCAGGTTCAGGGGGAGGTGTGGGAGGTTTTTTAAAG
CAAGTAAAACCTCTACAAATGTGGTATGGCTGATTATGATCAGTCGACCGATGCCCTTGAGAGCCTTCAA
CCCAGTCAGCTCCTTCCGGTGGGCGCGGGGCATGACTATCGTCGCCGCACTTATGACTGTCTTCTTTATC
ATGCAACTCGTAGGACAGGTGCCGGCAGCGCTCTGGGTCATTTTCGGCGAGGACCGCTTTCGCTGGAGCG
CGACGATGATCGGCCTGTCGCTTGCGGTATTCGGAATCTTGCACGCCCTCGCTCAAGCCTTCGTCACTGG
TCCCGCCACCAAACGTTTCGGCGAGAAGCAGGCCATTATCGCCGGCATGGCGGCCGACGCGCTGGGCTAC
GTCTTGCTGGCGTTCGCGACGCGAGGCTGGATGGCCTTCCCCATTATGATTCTTCTCGCTTCCGGCGGCA
TCGGGATGCCCGCGTTGCAGGCCATGCTGTCCAGGCAGGTAGATGACGACCATCAGGGACAGCTTCAAGG
CCAGCAAAAGGCCAGGAACCGTAAAAAGGCCGCGTTGCTGGCGTTTTTCCATAGGCTCCGCCCCCCTGAC
GAGCATCACAAAAATCGACGCTCAAGTCAGAGGTGGCGAAACCCGACAGGACTATAAAGATACCAGGCGT
TTCCCCCTGGAAGCTCCCTCGTGCGCTCTCCTGTTCCGACCCTGCCGCTTACCGGATACCTGTCCGCCTT
TCTCCCTTCGGGAAGCGTGGCGCTTTCTCATAGCTCACGCTGTAGGTATCTCAGTTCGGTGTAGGTCGTT
CGCTCCAAGCTGGGCTGTGTGCACGAACCCCCCGTTCAGCCCGACCGCTGCGCCTTATCCGGTAACTATC
GTCTTGAGTCCAACCCGGTAAGACACGACTTATCGCCACTGGCAGCAGCCACTGGTAACAGGATTAGCAG
AGCGAGGTATGTAGGCGGTGCTACAGAGTTCTTGAAGTGGTGGCCTAACTACGGCTACACTAGAAGGACA
GTATTTGGTATCTGCGCTCTGCTGAAGCCAGTTACCTTCGGAAAAAGAGTTGGTAGCTCTTGATCCGGCA
AACAAACCACCGCTGGTAGCGGTGGTTTTTTTGTTTGCAAGCAGCAGATTACGCGCAGAAAAAAAGGATC
TCAAGAAGATCCTTTGATCTTTTCTACGGGGTCTGACGCTCAGTGGAACGAAAACTCACGTTAAGGGATT
TTGGTCATGAGATTATCAAAAAGGATCTTCACCTAGATCCTTTTAAATTAAAAATGAAGTTTTAAATCAA
TCTAAAGTATATATGAGTAAACTTGGTCTGACAGTTACCAATGCTTAATCAGTGAGGCACCTATCTCAGC
GATCTGTCTATTTCGTTCATCCATAGTTGCCTGACTCCCCGTCGTGTAGATAACTACGATACGGGAGGGC
TTACCATCTGGCCCCAGTGCTGCAATGATACCGCGAGACCCACGCTCACCGGCTCCAGATTTATCAGCAA
TAAACCAGCCAGCCGGAAGGGCCGAGCGCAGAAGTGGTCCTGCAACTTTATCCGCCTCCATCCAGTCTAT
TAATTGTTGCCGGGAAGCTAGAGTAAGTAGTTCGCCAGTTAATAGTTTGCGCAACGTTGTTGCCATTGCT
GCAGGCATCGTGGTGTCACGCTCGTCGTTTGGTATGGCTTCATTCAGCTCCGGTTCCCAACGATCAAGGC
GAGTTACATGATCCCCCATGTTGTGCAAAAAAGCGGTTAGCTCCTTCGGTCCTCCGATCGTTGTCAGAAG
TAAGTTGGCCGCAGTGTTATCACTCATGGTTATGGCAGCACTGCATAATTCTCTTACTGTCATGCCATCC
GTAAGATGCTTTTCTGTGACTGGTGAGTACTCAACCAAGTCATTCTGAGAATAGTGTATGCGGCGACCGA
GTTGCTCTTGCCCGGCGTCAACACGGGATAATACCGCGCCACATAGCAGAACTTTAAAAGTGCTCATCAT
TGGAAAACGTTCTTCGGGGCGAAAACTCTCAAGGATCTTACCGCTGTTGAGATCCAGTTCGATGTAACCC
ACTCGTGCACCCAACTGATCTTCAGCATCTTTTACTTTCACCAGCGTTTCTGGGTGAGCAAAAACAGGAA
GGCAAAATGCCGCAAAAAAGGGAATAAGGGCGACACGGAAATGTTGAATACTCATACTCTTCCTTTTTCA
ATATTATTGAAGCATTTATCAGGGTTATTGTCTCATGAGCGGATACATATTTGAATGTATTTAGAAAAAT
AAACAAATAGGGGTTCCGCGCACATTTCCCCGAAAAGTGCCACCTGACGTCTAAGAAACCATTATTATCA
TGACATTAACCTATAAAAATAGGCGTATCACGAGGCCCTTTCGTCTTCAAGAATTAATTCTATATTCTAA
AAACACAAATGATACTTCTAAAAAAAAAT
